Addgene plasmid #146317: pT7-EGFP-C1-HsAGO4_F
Purpose: Mammalian Expression of HsAGO4
Depositing lab: Elisa Izaurralde. Depositing organization: Max Planck Institute for Developmental Biology. Publication: The C-terminal domains of human TNRC6A, TNRC6B, and TNRC6C silence bound transcripts independently of Argonaute proteins. Lazzaretti D, Tournier I, Izaurralde E. RNA. 2009 Jun . 15(6):1059-66. 10.1261/rna.1606309 PubMed 19383768.
Backbone
  Vector backbone: Unknown
  Vector type: Mammalian Expression
Growth in bacteria
  Bacterial resistance: Kanamycin, 50 μg/mL
  Growth temperature: 37°C
  Growth strain: DH5alpha
  Copy number: High Copy
Gene/Insert
  Gene/Insert name: HsAGO4
  Species: H. sapiens (human)
  Entrez Gene: AGO4 (a.k.a. EIF2C4)
  Cloning method: Unknown
Terms and licenses: Academic/Nonprofit Terms; Industry Terms: Not Available to Industry
Depositor comments: ORF extracted from NCBI: NM_024852.3 Plasmids from this collection were made available to the research community and donated after the lab closed. Please note that the sequence provided by the depositing laboratory may be theoretical/predicted or based on Sanger sequencing results. There may be discrepancies between sequencing results obtained by Addgene and the depositor sequence. If an Addgene verified sequence is not available, please contact before placing your order to request that our lab fully sequence the plasmid.
How to cite: pT7-EGFP-C1-HsAGO4_F was a gift from Elisa Izaurralde (Addgene plasmid # 146317 ; http://n2t.net/addgene:146317 ; RRID:Addgene_146317)
