[The description below was written by a language model from this plasmid's Addgene catalogue record and pLannotate feature annotations shown in this document.]
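Description:
pT7-EGFP-C1-HsAGO4_F is a 7,342 nt mammalian expression plasmid encoding human Argonaute 4 (AGO4, also known as EIF2C4) fused to the C-terminus of EGFP. The catalogue lists the backbone as unknown, but the name and feature layout are consistent with an EGFP-C1-type vector modified to carry a T7 promoter. It is propagated in E. coli as a high-copy plasmid through a ColE1/pUC-type origin and selected with kanamycin. The resistance cassette uses the Tn5 aminoglycoside phosphotransferase (NeoR/KanR) placed behind both a bacterial bla promoter and the SV40 enhancer/early promoter and terminated by the HSV TK polyadenylation signal. The same gene therefore gives kanamycin resistance in bacteria and can give G418 resistance in mammalian cells. An f1 origin is also present, which allows single-stranded DNA production.

The expression unit is driven by the CMV immediate early enhancer and promoter. A T7 promoter sits just upstream of the EGFP coding sequence, which could also permit in vitro transcription by T7 RNA polymerase. EGFP is followed by a short remnant of the multiple cloning site that acts as a linker, then the AGO4 open reading frame, and the transcript ends at an SV40 poly(A) signal. Several small annotations (truncated HIV-1 LTR, large T antigen, ble and bGH poly(A) fragments) are probably short similarity hits from the automated annotation rather than functional parts.

AGO4 binds small RNAs such as microRNAs and mediates translational repression without target cleavage. The plasmid is recorded for expressing HsAGO4 in mammalian cells, where the fluorescent tag should allow visualisation or tag-based detection. It comes from work on silencing by human TNRC6 proteins and Argonautes. The depositor sequence may be theoretical rather than fully verified.
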