Features (pLannotate 1.2.2; 18 found; start..end, strand, type, name):
      9..312     +  enhancer       CMV enhancer: human cytomegalovirus immediate early enhancer
    313..516     +  promoter       CMV promoter: human cytomegalovirus (CMV) immediate early promoter
    512..545     +  LTR            5' LTR (truncated) (fragment): truncated 5' long terminal repeat (LTR) from HIV-1
    561..579     +  promoter       T7 promoter: promoter for bacteriophage T7 RNA polymerase
    613..1329    +  CDS            EGFP: EGFP is a basic (constitutively fluorescent) green fluorescent protein published in 1996, derived from Aequorea victoria. It is reported to be a rapidly-maturing weak dimer with moderate acid sensitivity.
   1330..1374    +  misc_feature   MCS (fragment): multiple cloning site
   1375..3957    +  CDS            AGO4: AGO4_HUMAN - Also known as EIF2C4, KIAA1567. Experimental evidence at protein level: Swiss-Prot protein existence level 1. Required for RNA-mediated gene silencing (RNAi). Binds to short RNAs such as microRNAs (miRNAs) and represses the translation of mRNAs which are complementary to them. Lacks endonuclease activity and does not appear to cleave target mRNAs. Also required for RNA-directed transcription and replication of the human hapatitis delta virus (HDV). From Homo sapiens (Human).
   3971..4055    +  CDS            large T antigen (fragment): large T antigen from SV40 (simian virus 40)
   4078..4199    +  polyA_signal   SV40 poly(A) signal: SV40 polyadenylation signal
   4233..4661    -  rep_origin     f1 ori (sequence partly withheld): f1 bacteriophage origin of replication; arrow indicates direction of (+) strand synthesis
   4688..4792    +  promoter       AmpR promoter: bla
   4794..5151    +  promoter       SV40 promoter: SV40 enhancer and early promoter
   5186..5980    +  CDS            NeoR/KanR: aminoglycoside phosphotransferase from Tn5; aph(3')-II (or nptII); confers resistance to neomycin, kanamycin, and G418 (Geneticin®)
   6001..6153    +  CDS            ble (fragment): BLE_KLEPN - Experimental evidence at protein level: Swiss-Prot protein existence level 1. Binding protein with a strong affinity to the bleomycin family of antibiotics. Binds to CL990; an antimitotic-antibiotic compound. From Klebsiella pneumoniae.
   6212..6259    +  polyA_signal   HSV TK poly(A) signal: herpes simplex virus thymidine kinase polyadenylation signal (Cole and Stacy, 1985)
   6350..6366    -  polyA_signal   bGH poly(A) signal (fragment): bovine growth hormone polyadenylation signal
   6588..7176    +  rep_origin     ori: high-copy-number ColE1/pMB1/pBR322/pUC origin of replication
   7291..7342    +  enhancer       CMV enhancer (fragment): human cytomegalovirus immediate early enhancer
>Addgene plasmid #146317 | pT7-EGFP-C1-HsAGO4_F | depositor full sequence | sequence record 288762 | Full Sequence
GAGTTCCGCGTTACATAACTTACGGTAAATGGCCCGCCTGGCTGACCGCCCAACGACCCCCGCCCATTGA
CGTCAATAATGACGTATGTTCCCATAGTAACGCCAATAGGGACTTTCCATTGACGTCAATGGGTGGAGTA
TTTACGGTAAACTGCCCACTTGGCAGTACATCAAGTGTATCATATGCCAAGTACGCCCCCTATTGACGTC
AATGACGGTAAATGGCCCGCCTGGCATTATGCCCAGTACATGACCTTATGGGACTTTCCTACTTGGCAGT
ACATCTACGTATTAGTCATCGCTATTACCATGGTGATGCGGTTTTGGCAGTACATCAATGGGCGTGGATA
GCGGTTTGACTCACGGGGATTTCCAAGTCTCCACCCCATTGACGTCAATGGGAGTTTGTTTTGGCACCAA
AATCAACGGGACTTTCCAAAATGTCGTAACAACTCCGCCCCATTGACGCAAATGGGCGGTAGGCGTGTAC
GGTGGGAGGTCTATATAAGCAGAGCTCTCTGGCTAACTAGAGAACCCACTGCTTACTGGCTTATCGAAAT
TAATACGACTCACTATAGGGAGACCCAAGCTCTAGCGCTACCGGTCGCCACCATGGTGAGCAAGGGCGAG
GAGCTGTTCACCGGGGTGGTGCCCATCCTGGTCGAGCTGGACGGCGACGTAAACGGCCACAAGTTCAGCG
TGTCCGGCGAGGGCGAGGGCGATGCCACCTACGGCAAGCTGACCCTGAAGTTCATCTGCACCACCGGCAA
GCTGCCCGTGCCCTGGCCCACCCTCGTGACCACCCTGACCTACGGCGTGCAGTGCTTCAGCCGCTACCCC
GACCACATGAAGCAGCACGACTTCTTCAAGTCCGCCATGCCCGAAGGCTACGTCCAGGAGCGCACCATCT
TCTTCAAGGACGACGGCAACTACAAGACCCGCGCCGAGGTGAAGTTCGAGGGCGACACCCTGGTGAACCG
CATCGAGCTGAAGGGCATCGACTTCAAGGAGGACGGCAACATCCTGGGGCACAAGCTGGAGTACAACTAC
AACAGCCACAACGTCTATATCATGGCCGACAAGCAGAAGAACGGCATCAAGGTGAACTTCAAGATCCGCC
ACAACATCGAGGACGGCAGCGTGCAGCTCGCCGACCACTACCAGCAGAACACCCCCATCGGCGACGGCCC
CGTGCTGCTGCCCGACAACCACTACCTGAGCACCCAGTCCGCCCTGAGCAAAGACCCCAACGAGAAGCGC
GATCACATGGTCCTGCTGGAGTTCGTGACCGCCGCCGGGATCACTCTCGGCATGGACGAGCTGTACAAGT
CCGGACTCAGATCTCGAGCTCAAGCTTCGAATTCTGCAGTCGACATGGAGGCGCTGGGACCCGGACCTCC
GGCTAGCCTGTTTCAGCCACCTCGTCGTCCTGGCCTTGGAACTGTTGGAAAACCAATTCGACTGTTAGCC
AATCATTTTCAGGTTCAGATTCCTAAAATAGATGTGTATCACTATGATGTGGATATTAAGCCTGAAAAAC
GGCCTCGTAGAGTCAACAGGGAGGTAGTAGATACAATGGTGCGGCACTTCAAGATGCAAATATTTGGTGA
TCGGCAGCCTGGGTATGATGGCAAAAGAAACATGTACACAGCACATCCACTACCAATTGGACGGGATAGG
GTTGATATGGAGGTGACTCTTCCAGGCGAGGGTAAAGACCAAACATTTAAAGTGTCTGTTCAGTGGGTGT
CAGTTGTGAGCCTTCAGTTGCTTTTAGAAGCTTTGGCTGGGCACTTGAATGAAGTCCCAGATGACTCAGT
ACAAGCACTTGATGTTATCACAAGACACCTTCCCTCCATGAGGTACACCCCAGTGGGCCGTTCCTTTTTC
TCACCCCCGGAAGGTTACTACCACCCTCTGGGAGGGGGCAGGGAGGTCTGGTTTGGTTTTCATCAGTCTG
TGAGACCTGCCATGTGGAATATGATGCTCAACATTGATGTATCTGCAACTGCTTTCTACCGGGCTCAGCC
TATCATTGAGTTCATGTGTGAGGTTTTAGACATTCAGAACATCAATGAACAGACCAAACCTCTAACAGAC
TCCCAGCGTGTCAAATTTACCAAAGAAATCAGAGGTCTCAAAGTTGAGGTGACCCACTGTGGACAGATGA
AACGAAAATACCGAGTTTGTAATGTGACTAGACGGCCAGCCAGTCATCAAACTTTTCCTTTGCAGCTAGA
AAACGGTCAAGCTATGGAATGTACAGTAGCTCAATATTTTAAGCAAAAGTATAGTCTGCAACTGAAATAC
CCCCATCTTCCCTGTCTCCAAGTGGGACAAGAACAAAAGCATACATACTTGCCACTCGAGGTCTGTAATA
TAGTGGCAGGACAGCGATGTATCAAGAAGCTCACAGACAATCAGACTTCCACAATGATCAAAGCTACAGC
AAGATCTGCTCCTGACAGACAGGAAGAGATCAGTAGACTGGTGAAGAGCAACAGTATGGTGGGTGGACCT
GATCCATACCTTAAAGAATTTGGTATTGTTGTCCACAATGAAATGACAGAGCTCACAGGCAGGGTACTTC
CAGCACCAATGCTGCAATATGGAGGCCGGAATAAAACAGTAGCCACACCCAACCAGGGTGTCTGGGACAT
GCGAGGAAAGCAGTTTTATGCTGGCATTGAAATTAAAGTTTGGGCAGTTGCTTGTTTTGCACCTCAGAAA
CAATGTAGGGAAGATTTACTAAAGAGTTTCACTGACCAGCTGCGTAAAATCTCTAAGGATGCAGGAATGC
CCATCCAGGGTCAGCCATGTTTCTGCAAGTATGCACAAGGTGCAGACAGTGTGGAGCCTATGTTTAAACA
TCTGAAAATGACTTATGTGGGCCTACAGCTAATAGTGGTTATCCTGCCTGGAAAGACACCAGTATATGCG
GAGGTGAAACGTGTTGGAGATACCCTTCTAGGTATGGCCACACAGTGTGTCCAGGTAAAAAATGTAGTGA
AGACCTCACCTCAAACCCTTTCCAATCTTTGCCTGAAGATAAATGCAAAACTTGGAGGAATTAACAATGT
GCTTGTGCCTCATCAAAGGCCCTCGGTGTTCCAGCAGCCTGTCATCTTCCTGGGAGCGGATGTCACACAC
CCCCCAGCAGGGGATGGGAAGAAACCTTCCATTGCTGCTGTGGTTGGCAGTATGGATGGCCACCCCAGCC
GGTACTGTGCCACCGTTCGGGTGCAGACTTCCCGGCAGGAGATCTCCCAAGAGCTCCTCTACAGTCAAGA
GGTCATCCAGGACCTGACTAACATGGTTCGAGAGCTGCTGATTCAGTTCTACAAATCCACACGCTTCAAA
CCCACTCGGATCATCTATTACCGTGGAGGGGTATCTGAGGGACAAATGAAACAGGTAGCTTGGCCAGAAC
TAATAGCAATTCGAAAGGCATGTATTAGCTTGGAAGAAGATTACCGGCCAGGAATAACTTATATTGTGGT
GCAAAAAAGACATCACACACGACTCTTCTGTGCAGATAAAACAGAAAGGGTAGGGAAAAGTGGCAATGTA
CCAGCAGGCACTACAGTGGATAGTACCATCACACATCCATCTGAGTTTGACTTTTACCTCTGTAGTCATG
CAGGAATTCAGGGAACCAGCCGTCCCTCACATTACCAGGTCTTGTGGGATGACAACTGCTTCACTGCAGA
TGAACTCCAGCTACTGACTTACCAGCTGTGTCACACCTATGTGAGGTGCACTCGCTCAGTCTCTATTCCA
GCCCCTGCATATTATGCCCGGCTTGTAGCATTTAGGGCAAGGTATCATCTGGTGGATAAAGATCATGACA
GTGCGGAAGGCAGTCATGTGTCAGGACAGAGCAACGGCCGGGATCCTCAGGCCTTGGCTAAGGCTGTGCA
AATCCACCATGATACCCAGCACACGATGTATTTTGCCTGATCTAGATAACTGATCATAATCAGCCATACC
ACATTTGTAGAGGTTTTACTTGCTTTAAAAAACCTCCCACACCTCCCCCTGAACCTGAAACATAAAATGA
ATGCAATTGTTGTTGTTAACTTGTTTATTGCAGCTTATAATGGTTACAAATAAAGCAATAGCATCACAAA
TTTCACAAATAAAGCATTTTTTTCACTGCATTCTAGTTGTGGTTTGTCCAAACTCATCAATGTATCTTAA
CGCGTAAATTGTAAGCGTTAATATTTTGTTAAAATTCGCGTTAAATTTTTGTTAAATCAGCTCATTTTTT
AACCAATAGGCCGAAATCGGCAAAATCCCTTATAAATCAAAAGAATAGACCGAGATAGGGT
[37 nt withheld, positions 4332-4368]
AAAGAACGTGGACTCCAACGTCAAAGG
[49 nt withheld, positions 4396-4444]
T
[91 nt withheld, positions 4446-4536]
G
[124 nt withheld, positions 4538-4661]
CAGGTGGCACTTTTCGGGGAAATGTGCGCGGAACCCCTATTTGTTTATTTTTCTAAATACATTCAAATAT
GTATCCGCTCATGAGACAATAACCCTGATAAATGCTTCAATAATATTGAAAAAGGAAGAGTCCTGAGGCG
GAAAGAACCAGCTGTGGAATGTGTGTCAGTTAGGGTGTGGAAAGTCCCCAGGCTCCCCAGCAGGCAGAAG
TATGCAAAGCATGCATCTCAATTAGTCAGCAACCAGGTGTGGAAAGTCCCCAGGCTCCCCAGCAGGCAGA
AGTATGCAAAGCATGCATCTCAATTAGTCAGCAACCATAGTCCCGCCCCTAACTCCGCCCATCCCGCCCC
TAACTCCGCCCAGTTCCGCCCATTCTCCGCCCCATGGCTGACTAATTTTTTTTATTTATGCAGAGGCCGA
GGCCGCCTCGGCCTCTGAGCTATTCCAGAAGTAGTGAGGAGGCTTTTTTGGAGGCCTAGGCTTTTGCAAA
GATCGATCAAGAGACAGGATGAGGATCGTTTCGCATGATTGAACAAGATGGATTGCACGCAGGTTCTCCG
GCCGCTTGGGTGGAGAGGCTATTCGGCTATGACTGGGCACAACAGACAATCGGCTGCTCTGATGCCGCCG
TGTTCCGGCTGTCAGCGCAGGGGCGCCCGGTTCTTTTTGTCAAGACCGACCTGTCCGGTGCCCTGAATGA
ACTGCAAGACGAGGCAGCGCGGCTATCGTGGCTGGCCACGACGGGCGTTCCTTGCGCAGCTGTGCTCGAC
GTTGTCACTGAAGCGGGAAGGGACTGGCTGCTATTGGGCGAAGTGCCGGGGCAGGATCTCCTGTCATCTC
ACCTTGCTCCTGCCGAGAAAGTATCCATCATGGCTGATGCAATGCGGCGGCTGCATACGCTTGATCCGGC
TACCTGCCCATTCGACCACCAAGCGAAACATCGCATCGAGCGAGCACGTACTCGGATGGAAGCCGGTCTT
GTCGATCAGGATGATCTGGACGAAGAGCATCAGGGGCTCGCGCCAGCCGAACTGTTCGCCAGGCTCAAGG
CGAGCATGCCCGACGGCGAGGATCTCGTCGTGACCCATGGCGATGCCTGCTTGCCGAATATCATGGTGGA
AAATGGCCGCTTTTCTGGATTCATCGACTGTGGCCGGCTGGGTGTGGCGGACCGCTATCAGGACATAGCG
TTGGCTACCCGTGATATTGCTGAAGAGCTTGGCGGCGAATGGGCTGACCGCTTCCTCGTGCTTTACGGTA
TCGCCGCTCCCGATTCGCAGCGCATCGCCTTCTATCGCCTTCTTGACGAGTTCTTCTGAGCGGGACTCTG
GGGTTCGAAATGACCGACCAAGCGACGCCCAACCTGCCATCACGAGATTTCGATTCCACCGCCGCCTTCT
ATGAAAGGTTGGGCTTCGGAATCGTTTTCCGGGACGCCGGCTGGATGATCCTCCAGCGCGGGGATCTCAT
GCTGGAGTTCTTCGCCCACCCTAGGGGGAGGCTAACTGAAACACGGAAGGAGACAATACCGGAAGGAACC
CGCGCTATGACGGCAATAAAAAGACAGAATAAAACGCACGGTGTTGGGTCGTTTGTTCATAAACGCGGGG
TTCGGTCCCAGGGCTGGCACTCTGTCGATACCCCACCGAGACCCCATTGGGGCCAATACGCCCGCGTTTC
TTCCTTTTCCCCACCCCACCCCCCAAGTTCGGGTGAAGGCCCAGGGCTCGCAGCCAACGTCGGGGCGGCA
GGCCCTGCCATAGCCTCAGGTTACTCATATATACTTTAGATTGATTTAAAACTTCATTTTTAATTTAAAA
GGATCTAGGTGAAGATCCTTTTTGATAATCTCATGACCAAAATCCCTTAACGTGAGTTTTCGTTCCACTG
AGCGTCAGACCCCGTAGAAAAGATCAAAGGATCTTCTTGAGATCCTTTTTTTCTGCGCGTAATCTGCTGC
TTGCAAACAAAAAAACCACCGCTACCAGCGGTGGTTTGTTTGCCGGATCAAGAGCTACCAACTCTTTTTC
CGAAGGTAACTGGCTTCAGCAGAGCGCAGATACCAAATACTGTCCTTCTAGTGTAGCCGTAGTTAGGCCA
CCACTTCAAGAACTCTGTAGCACCGCCTACATACCTCGCTCTGCTAATCCTGTTACCAGTGGCTGCTGCC
AGTGGCGATAAGTCGTGTCTTACCGGGTTGGACTCAAGACGATAGTTACCGGATAAGGCGCAGCGGTCGG
GCTGAACGGGGGGTTCGTGCACACAGCCCAGCTTGGAGCGAACGACCTACACCGAACTGAGATACCTACA
GCGTGAGCTATGAGAAAGCGCCACGCTTCCCGAAGGGAGAAAGGCGGACAGGTATCCGGTAAGCGGCAGG
GTCGGAACAGGAGAGCGCACGAGGGAGCTTCCAGGGGGAAACGCCTGGTATCTTTATAGTCCTGTCGGGT
TTCGCCACCTCTGACTTGAGCGTCGATTTTTGTGATGCTCGTCAGGGGGGCGGAGCCTATGGAAAAACGC
CAGCAACGCGGCCTTTTTACGGTTCCTGGCCTTTTGCTGGCCTTTTGCTCACATGTTCTTTCCTGCGTTA
TCCCCTGATTCTGTGGATAACCGTATTACCGCCATGCATTAGTTATTAATAGTAATCAATTACGGGGTCA
TTAGTTCATAGCCCATATATG
